>Addgene plasmid #119972 | LentiV_Neo_Sik3 | addgene full sequence | sequence record 245969 | Addgene NGS Result
TTAATGTAGTCTTATGCAATACTCTTGTAGTCTTGCAACATGGTAACGATGAGTTAGCAACATGCCTTAC
AAGGAGAGAAAAAGCACCGTGCATGCCGATTGGTGGAAGTAAGGTGGTACGATCGTGCCTTATTAGGAAG
GCAACAGACGGGTCTGACATGGATTGGACGAACCACTGAATTGCCGCATTGCAGAGATATTGTATTTAAG
TGCCTAGCTCGATACATAAACGGGTCTCTCTGGTTAGACCAGATCTGAGCCTGGGAGCTCTCTGGCTAAC
TAGGGAACCCACTGCTTAAGCCTCAATAAAGCTTGCCTTGAGTGCTTCAAGTAGTGTGTGCCCGTCTGTT
GTGTGACTCTGGTAACTAGAGATCCCTCAGACCCTTTTAGTCAGTGTGGAAAATCTCTAGCAGTGGCGCC
CGAACAGGGACTTGAAAGCGAAAGGGAAACCAGAGGAGCTCTCTCGACGCAGGACTCGGCTTGCTGAAGC
GCGCACGGCAAGAGGCGAGGGGCGGCGACTGGTGAGTACGCCAAAAATTTTGACTAGCGGAGGCTAGAAG
GAGAGAGATGGGTGCGAGAGCGTCAGTATTAAGCGGGGGAGAATTAGATCGCGATGGGAAAAAATTCGGT
TAAGGCCAGGGGGAAAGAAAAAATATAAATTAAAACATATAGTATGGGCAAGCAGGGAGCTAGAACGATT
CGCAGTTAATCCTGGCCTGTTAGAAACATCAGAAGGCTGTAGACAAATACTGGGACAGCTACAACCATCC
CTTCAGACAGGATCAGAAGAACTTAGATCATTATATAATACAGTAGCAACCCTCTATTGTGTGCATCAAA
GGATAGAGATAAAAGACACCAAGGAAGCTTTAGACAAGATAGAGGAAGAGCAAAACAAAAGTAAGACCAC
CGCACAGCAAGCGGCCGCTGATCTTCAGACCTGGAGGAGGAGATATGAGGGACAATTGGAGAAGTGAATT
ATATAAATATAAAGTAGTAAAAATTGAACCATTAGGAGTAGCACCCACCAAGGCAAAGAGAAGAGTGGTG
CAGAGAGAAAAAAGAGCAGTGGGAATAGGAGCTTTGTTCCTTGGGTTCTTGGGAGCAGCAGGAAGCACTA
TGGGCGCAGCGTCAATGACGCTGACGGTACAGGCCAGACAATTATTGTCTGGTATAGTGCAGCAGCAGAA
CAATTTGCTGAGGGCTATTGAGGCGCAACAGCATCTGTTGCAACTCACAGTCTGGGGCATCAAGCAGCTC
CAGGCAAGAATCCTGGCTGTGGAAAGATACCTAAAGGATCAACAGCTCCTGGGGATTTGGGGTTGCTCTG
GAAAACTCATTTGCACCACTGCTGTGCCTTGGAATGCTAGTTGGAGTAATAAATCTCTGGAACAGATTTG
GAATCACACGACCTGGATGGAGTGGGACAGAGAAATTAACAATTACACAAGCTTAATACACTCCTTAATT
GAAGAATCGCAAAACCAGCAAGAAAAGAATGAACAAGAATTATTGGAATTAGATAAATGGGCAAGTTTGT
GGAATTGGTTTAACATAACAAATTGGCTGTGGTATATAAAATTATTCATAATGATAGTAGGAGGCTTGGT
AGGTTTAAGAATAGTTTTTGCTGTACTTTCTATAGTGAATAGAGTTAGGCAGGGATATTCACCATTATCG
TTTCAGACCCACCTCCCAACCCCGAGGGGACCCAGACCACAATTTTAAAAGAAAAGGGGGGATTGGGGGG
TACAGTGCAGGGGAAAGAATAGTAGACATAATAGCAACAGACATACAAACTAAAGAATTACAAAAACAAA
TTACAAAAATTCAAAATTTTCGGGTTTATTACAGGGACAGCAGAGATCCACTTTGGCGCCGGCTCGAGTG
GCTCCGGTGCCCGTCAGTGGGCAGAGCGCACATCGCCCACAGTCCCCGAGAAGTTGGGGGGAGGGGTCGG
CAATTGAACCGGTGCCTAGAGAAGGTGGCGCGGGGTAAACTGGGAAAGTGATGTCGTGTACTGGCTCCGC
CTTTTCCCGAGGGTGGGGGAGAACCGTATATAAGTGCAGTAGTCGCCGTGAACGTTCTTTTTCGCAACGG
GTTTGCCGCCAGAACACAGGTGTCGTGACGCGGGATCCGCCACCCGGAGGTTTCACTGCACAACAAGATG
GCGGCGGCGGCGGCGAGCGGAGCTGGCGGGGTTGCCGTGGCCGGAGCAGGGGGAGCCGGGCCGGCCGGCC
GCCTGCTGCCTCCGCCCGCCGCGGGGCCCCCGGCAGCCCCCGCCGCAGTGCCCCCGGCCGCCGTCCCGGC
GCGTCCCACAGCCCCGGCCTCCCGCGGGTCGATGGCCGCTCGCATCGGCTACTACGAGATCGACCGCACC
ATCGGCAAGGGCAACTTCGCTGTGGTCAAGCGGGCCACGCACCTCGTCACCAAGGCCAAGGTTGCTATTA
AAATCATAGATAAGAGCCAGCTGGATGAAGAAAACTTGAAGAAGATTTTCCGGGAGGTTCAGATAATGAA
GATGCTTTGCCATCCACACATCATCAGACTCTACCAGGTCATGGAGACAGAGCGCATGATTTACCTGGTG
ACAGAATACGCTAGCGGAGGGGAGATATTTGACCACTTGGTAGCCCATGGAAGAATGGCAGAGAAGGAAG
CTCGACGGAAGTTCAAACAGATCGTCACAGCGGTGTATTTTTGTCACTGTCGGAATATCGTTCATCGTGA
TTTAAAAGCCGAAAACTTACTTCTGGACGCCAATCTGAATATCAAAATAGCAGACTTTGGCTTCAGCAAC
CTCTTCACTCCAGGGCAGCTGCTGAAGACGTGGTGTGGCAGCCCTCCCTATGCCGCCCCAGAGCTCTTCG
AAGGGAAGGAATATGATGGGCCCAAAGTGGACATATGGAGCCTTGGAGTTGTCCTCTATGTGCTGGTGTG
TGGCGCCCTGCCGTTTGATGGGAGCACACTGCAGAATCTGCGGGCCCGCGTGCTGAGTGGCAAGTTCCGC
ATCCCGTTCTTTATGTCCACAGAGTGTGAGCACTTGATCCGCCACATGCTGGTGTTAGATCCAAATAAGC
GCCTCTCAATGGAACAGATCTGCAGGCACAAGTGGATGAAGCTCGGAGATGCAGACCCCAACTTTGACAG
GTTAATAGCGGAGTGCCAGCAACTGAAGGAGGAAAGGCAGTCGGACCCCCTCAACGATGATGTCCTCTTG
GCTATGGAAGACATGGGGCTGGACAAGGAGCGCACACTTCAGTCATTAAGGTCAGATGCCTATGACCACT
ATAGTGCAATCTACAGCCTGCTGTGCGATCGACACAAGAAACATAAAACTCTGCGTCCCGGAGCACTTCC
CAGCATGCCCCAAGCCATGACTTTCCAGGCACCAGTCAATCTCCAGGCGGAGCAGACAGGCACTGCTATG
AACCTTAGCGTCCCTCAAGTTCAGCTGATCAACCCAGAGAACCAAATTATAGAGCCTGACGGGGCTGTGA
ACTTGGACAGTGATGAGGGTGAAGAGCCTTCTCCAGAAGCCTTGGTTCGCTATTTGTCAATGAGGAGGCA
CACGGTGGGAGTGGCTGACCCACGCACGGAAGTTATGGAAGATCTGCAGAAGCTGCTGCCTGGCTTTCCT
GGAGTAAACCCACAGGGTCCATTCCTACAAGTGGCCCCTAACATGAACTTCACGCACAACCTGTTGCCCA
TGCAGAGTCTGCAGCCAACTGGGCAGCTTGAGTACAAGGAACAGTCTCTGTTACAGCCGCCTACACTACA
GCTACTGAACGGAATGGGGCCCCTTGGCCGGAGAGCCTCAGATGGAGGCGCCAACATCCAACTGCATGCC
CAGCAGCTGCTCAAGCGCCCACGGGGACCGTCCCCACTTGTCACCATGACACCAGCAGTGCCAGCAGTTA
CCCCTGTGGATGAGGAGAGCTCGGATGGGGAGCCAGATCAGGAAGCTGTGCAGAGGTACTTGGCAAATAG
GTCCAAAAGGCACACACTGGCCATGACCAGCCCGACAGCTGAGATCCCACCGGACCTGCAACGGCAGCTA
GGACAACAGTCTTTCCGTTCCCGGGTCTGGCCTCCTCACCTGGTACCTGACCAGCATCGCTCCACCTACA
AGGACTCCAACACCCTGCATCTCCCTACGGAGCGTTTCTCCCCCGTGCGCCGGTTCTCAGACGGGGCTGC
AAGCATCCAGGCCTTCAAAGCTCACCTGGAAAAAATGGGCAACAGCAGCAGCATCAAGCAGTTGCAGCAG
GAGTGTGAGCAGCTGCAGAAGATGTACGGGGGGCAGGTGGATGAGAGGACCCTGGAGAAGACCCAGCAGC
AGCATATGTTGTACCAGCAGGAGCAGCACCATCAGATCCTCCAGCAGCAAATCCAAGATTCTATTTGTCC
TCCTCAGCCCTCCCCACCTCTTCAGGTTGCCTGTGAAAACCAACCAGCCCTCCTCACCCACCAGCTCCAG
AGGTTAAGGATTCAACCTTCAAGCCCACCCCCCAACCATCCCAGCAACCATCTCTTCAGACAGCCAAGTA
ACAGTCCTCCCCCGGTCAGCAGTGCCATGATCACGTCTCACGGTGCTACGTCTCCCTCCCAGTTTCAAGG
CTTACCCTCCCATGGTGCAATCTTCCAGCAGCAACCCGAGAACTGTTCCCCGCCTCCCAGTGTAGCACTA
ACCTGCCTGGGCCTACAGCAGGCTAGCCAGTCACAGCCAGTGACTATCCAGCTACAGGAGCCAGTTGACA
TGCTCAGCAACATGGCCGGAACCGCGGCAGGCTCTGCAGGGCGGAGCATCCCCATCAGCCCCAGCGCCAG
TCAGATTCAGATACAGCACCGAGCCAGCCTAATGGCTCCCTTCAGCTATGGGCACCGGCCCTTGTCCAAG
CAGCTGAGCGCTGACAGTGCAGAGGCCCACAGCTTGAACATGAATCGGTTCTCCCCTGCCAACTACGACC
AGGCGCATTTACACCCCCATCTGTTTTCGGACCAGTCCCGAGGTTCCCCCAGCAGCTACAGCCCTTCAAC
AGGAGTGGGGTTTCCTCCAACTCAAGCCCTGAAAGTTCCTCCGCTTGACCAGTTCCCCACTTTCCCTCCC
AGTGCCCAGCAGCAGCCACCCCACTATACCACGTCAGCACTACAGCAGGCCCTGCTATCTCCTACACCGC
CAGACTATCCCCGACACCAGCAGGTTCCCCATATCCTTCAAGGACTGCTCTCTCCCCGGCATTCACTCAC
CGGCCACTCGGACATTCGGCTGCCTCCGGCAGAGTTTGCACAGCTCATCAAAAGGCAGCAACAGCATCGA
CAGCAGCAGCAGCAGCAGCAGCAGCAACAAGAATACCATGAATTGTTCAGGCACATGAACCAAGGGGATG
CTGTTAGCCTAGCTCCCAGCCTCGGGGGACAGAATATGACAGAGCAACAGGCTTTATCTTATCAAAATGC
TGACTCGTACCACCGCCACCACACCAGCCCCCAGCATATCTTACAGATCAGGGCGCAAGATTGTATCTCA
CAGGGTCCCTCGCCCACCCCCACCCATGGCTATGCCCATCAGCCACCACTAATGCATTCGGAGAGTATGG
AGGAAGACTGCTTGTGTGAGGGGCTCAAGGAGGGCTTCCCAGACAAGAGCTCAAGCACACTGACCAAAGG
TTGCCACAACAGCCCTCTGCTCTTGTGTACCAGTGGGCCTGGGGACCCTGAGCCTTTGCTGGGAACTGTG
AGTCAGGCCCGGGAGCTGGGGATCCATCCCTACGGACACCAGCCAACTGCCACCACGTTCAGTAGAAATA
AGGTGCCCAGCCGAGAGTCTGTCCTAGGGAACTGCCTGGAAAGAAGTTCTCCTGGACAAGCAATGGAGCT
GCCGGATCACAACGGCCTTGGGTACCCAGTACGGCCCTTAGTCAGTGAGCACCTCAGGTCCCGGACGCTC
CAGAGACACCACACGATCCAGAACAGCGACGATGCCTATGTACAGCTGGATACCTTGCCAGGAATGAGCC
TGGTGGCAGGCAAGGCGCTGAGCTCTGCCCGGATGTCAGATGCAGTTCTTAGTCAGTCTTCACTCATGGG
CAGCCAACAGTTTCAGGATGAGGAAGATGAAGAATGTGGGGTGAGCCTGGGCCACGAGCATCCAGGCCTG
GGTGATGGCAGCCAGCATCTCAACTCCTCTCGCTATCCAGCTACGTGTGTTACAGACATCATGCTCAGCC
ACAAGCACCCAGAGGTCTCCTTCAGCATGGAGCAAGCCGGCGTGGGCAGCGGCGCCACCAACTTCAGCCT
GCTGAAGCAGGCCGGCGACGTGGAGGAGAACCCCGGCCCCATGACCGAGTACAAGCCCATGATTGAACAA
GATGGATTGCACGCAGGTTCTCCGGCCGCTTGGGTGGAGAGGCTATTCGGCTATGACTGGGCACAACAGA
CAATCGGCTGCTCTGATGCCGCCGTGTTCCGGCTGTCAGCGCAGGGGCGCCCGGTTCTTTTTGTCAAGAC
CGACCTGTCCGGTGCCCTGAATGAACTGCAGGACGAGGCAGCGCGGCTATCGTGGCTGGCCACGACGGGC
GTTCCTTGCGCAGCTGTGCTCGACGTTGTCACTGAAGCGGGAAGGGACTGGCTGCTATTGGGCGAAGTGC
CGGGGCAGGATCTCCTGTCATCTCACCTTGCTCCTGCCGAGAAAGTATCCATCATGGCTGATGCAATGCG
GCGGCTGCATACGCTTGATCCGGCTACCTGCCCATTCGACCACCAAGCGAAACATCGCATCGAGCGAGCA
CGTACTCGGATGGAAGCCGGTCTTGTCGATCAGGATGATCTGGACGAAGAGCATCAGGGGCTCGCGCCAG
CCGAACTGTTCGCCAGGCTCAAGGCGCGCATGCCCGACGGCGAGGATCTCGTCGTGACCCATGGCGATGC
CTGCTTGCCGAATATCATGGTGGAAAATGGCCGCTTTTCTGGATTCATCGACTGTGGCCGGCTGGGTGTG
GCGGACCGCTATCAGGACATAGCGTTGGCTACCCGTGATATTGCTGAAGAGCTTGGCGGCGAATGGGCTG
ACCGCTTCCTCGTGCTTTACGGTATCGCCGCTCCCGATTCGCAGCGCATCGCCTTCTATCGCCTTCTTGA
CGAGTTCTTCTGAACGCGTTAAGTCGACAATCAACCTCTGGATTACAAAATTTGTGAAAGATTGACTGGT
ATTCTTAACTATGTTGCTCCTTTTACGCTATGTGGATACGCTGCTTTAATGCCTTTGTATCATGCTATTG
CTTCCCGTATGGCTTTCATTTTCTCCTCCTTGTATAAATCCTGGTTGCTGTCTCTTTATGAGGAGTTGTG
GCCCGTTGTCAGGCAACGTGGCGTGGTGTGCACTGTGTTTGCTGACGCAACCCCCACTGGTTGGGGCATT
GCCACCACCTGTCAGCTCCTTTCCGGGACTTTCGCTTTCCCCCTCCCTATTGCCACGGCGGAACTCATCG
CCGCCTGCCTTGCCCGCTGCTGGACAGGGGCTCGGCTGTTGGGCACTGACAATTCCGTGGTGTTGTCGGG
GAAATCATCGTCCTTTCCTTGGCTGCTCGCCTGTGTTGCCACCTGGATTCTGCGCGGGACGTCCTTCTGC
TACGTCCCTTCGGCCCTCAATCCAGCGGACCTTCCTTCCCGCGGCCTGCTGCCGGCTCTGCGGCCTCTTC
CGCGTCTTCGCCTTCGCCCTCAGACGAGTCGGATCTCCCTTTGGGCCGCCTCCCCGCGTCGACTTTAAGA
CCAATGACTTACAAGGCAGCTGTAGATCTTAGCCACTTTTTAAAAGAAAAGGGGGGACTGGAAGGGCTAA
TTCACTCCCAACGAAGACAAGATCTGCTTTTTGCTTGTACTGGGTCTCTCTGGTTAGACCAGATCTGAGC
CTGGGAGCTCTCTGGCTAACTAGGGAACCCACTGCTTAAGCCTCAATAAAGCTTGCCTTGAGTGCTTCAA
GTAGTGTGTGCCCGTCTGTTGTGTGACTCTGGTAACTAGAGATCCCTCAGACCCTTTTAGTCAGTGTGGA
AAATCTCTAGCAGTACGTATAGTAGTTCATGTCATCTTATTATTCAGTATTTATAACTTGCAAAGAAATG
AATATCAGAGAGTGAGAGGAACTTGTTTATTGCAGCTTATAATGGTTACAAATAAAGCAATAGCATCACA
AATTTCACAAATAAAGCATTTTTTTCACTGCATTCTAGTTGTGGTTTGTCCAAACTCATCAATGTATCTT
ATCATGTCTGGCTCTAGCTATCCCGCCCCTAACTCCGCCCATCCCGCCCCTAACTCCGCCCAGTTCCGCC
CATTCTCCGCCCCATGGCTGACTAATTTTTTTTATTTATGCAGAGGCCGAGGCCGCCTCGGCCTCTGAGC
TATTCCAGAAGTAGTGAGGAGGCTTTTTTGGAGGCCTAGGGACGTACCCAATTCGCCCTATAGTGAGTCG
TATTACGCGCGCTCACTGGCCGTCGTTTTACAACGTCGTGACTGGGAAAACCCTGGCGTTACCCAACTTA
ATCGCCTTGCAGCACATCCCCCTTTCGCCAGCTGGCGTAATAGCGAAGAGGCCCGCACCGATCGCCCTTC
CCAACAGTTGCGCAGCCTGAATGGCGAATGGG
[124 nt withheld, positions 8643-8766]
C
[91 nt withheld, positions 8768-8858]
A
[49 nt withheld, positions 8860-8908]
CCTTTGACGTTGGAGTCCACGTTCTTT
[37 nt withheld, positions 8936-8972]
ACCCTATCTCGGTCTATTCTTTTGATTTATAAGGGATTTTGCCGATTTCGGCCTATTGGTTAAAAAATGA
GCTGATTTAACAAAAATTTAACGCGAATTTTAACAAAATATTAACGCTTACAATTTAGGTGGCACTTTTC
GGGGAAATGTGCGCGGAACCCCTATTTGTTTATTTTTCTAAATACATTCAAATATGTATCCGCTCATGAG
ACAATAACCCTGATAAATGCTTCAATAATATTGAAAAAGGAAGAGTATGAGTATTCAACATTTCCGTGTC
GCCCTTATTCCCTTTTTTGCGGCATTTTGCCTTCCTGTTTTTGCTCACCCAGAAACGCTGGTGAAAGTAA
AAGATGCTGAAGATCAGTTGGGTGCACGAGTGGGTTACATCGAACTGGATCTCAACAGCGGTAAGATCCT
TGAGAGTTTTCGCCCCGAAGAACGTTTTCCAATGATGAGCACTTTTAAAGTTCTGCTATGTGGCGCGGTA
TTATCCCGTATTGACGCCGGGCAAGAGCAACTCGGTCGCCGCATACACTATTCTCAGAATGACTTGGTTG
AGTACTCACCAGTCACAGAAAAGCATCTTACGGATGGCATGACAGTAAGAGAATTATGCAGTGCTGCCAT
AACCATGAGTGATAACACTGCGGCCAACTTACTTCTGACAACGATCGGAGGACCGAAGGAGCTAACCGCT
TTTTTGCACAACATGGGGGATCATGTAACTCGCCTTGATCGTTGGGAACCGGAGCTGAATGAAGCCATAC
CAAACGACGAGCGTGACACCACGATGCCTGTAGCAATGGCAACAACGTTGCGCAAACTATTAACTGGCGA
ACTACTTACTCTAGCTTCCCGGCAACAATTAATAGACTGGATGGAGGCGGATAAAGTTGCAGGACCACTT
CTGCGCTCGGCCCTTCCGGCTGGCTGGTTTATTGCTGATAAATCTGGAGCCGGTGAGCGTGGGTCTCGCG
GTATCATTGCAGCACTGGGGCCAGATGGTAAGCCCTCCCGTATCGTAGTTATCTACACGACGGGGAGTCA
GGCAACTATGGATGAACGAAATAGACAGATCGCTGAGATAGGTGCCTCACTGATTAAGCATTGGTAACTG
TCAGACCAAGTTTACTCATATATACTTTAGATTGATTTAAAACTTCATTTTTAATTTAAAAGGATCTAGG
TGAAGATCCTTTTTGATAATCTCATGACCAAAATCCCTTAACGTGAGTTTTCGTTCCACTGAGCGTCAGA
CCCCGTAGAAAAGATCAAAGGATCTTCTTGAGATCCTTTTTTTCTGCGCGTAATCTGCTGCTTGCAAACA
AAAAAACCACCGCTACCAGCGGTGGTTTGTTTGCCGGATCAAGAGCTACCAACTCTTTTTCCGAAGGTAA
CTGGCTTCAGCAGAGCGCAGATACCAAATACTGTTCTTCTAGTGTAGCCGTAGTTAGGCCACCACTTCAA
GAACTCTGTAGCACCGCCTACATACCTCGCTCTGCTAATCCTGTTACCAGTGGCTGCTGCCAGTGGCGAT
AAGTCGTGTCTTACCGGGTTGGACTCAAGACGATAGTTACCGGATAAGGCGCAGCGGTCGGGCTGAACGG
GGGGTTCGTGCACACAGCCCAGCTTGGAGCGAACGACCTACACCGAACTGAGATACCTACAGCGTGAGCT
ATGAGAAAGCGCCACGCTTCCCGAAGGGAGAAAGGCGGACAGGTATCCGGTAAGCGGCAGGGTCGGAACA
GGAGAGCGCACGAGGGAGCTTCCAGGGGGAAACGCCTGGTATCTTTATAGTCCTGTCGGGTTTCGCCACC
TCTGACTTGAGCGTCGATTTTTGTGATGCTCGTCAGGGGGGCGGAGCCTATGGAAAAACGCCAGCAACGC
GGCCTTTTTACGGTTCCTGGCCTTTTGCTGGCCTTTTGCTCACATGTTCTTTCCTGCGTTATCCCCTGAT
TCTGTGGATAACCGTATTACCGCCTTTGAGTGAGCTGATACCGCTCGCCGCAGCCGAACGACCGAGCGCA
GCGAGTCAGTGAGCGAGGAAGCGGAAGAGCGCCCAATACGCAAACCGCCTCTCCCCGCGCGTTGGCCGAT
TCATTAATGCAGCTGGCACGACAGGTTTCCCGACTGGAAAGCGGGCAGTGAGCGCAACGCAATTAATGTG
AGTTAGCTCACTCATTAGGCACCCCAGGCTTTACACTTTATGCTTCCGGCTCGTATGTTGTGTGGAATTG
TGAGCGGATAACAATTTCACACAGGAAACAGCTATGACCATGATTACGCCAAGCGCGCAATTAACCCTCA
CTAAAGGGAACAAAAGCTGGAGCTGCAAGC
Features (pLannotate 1.2.2; 27 found; start..end, strand, type, name):
      5..231     +  promoter       RSV promoter: Rous sarcoma virus enhancer/promoter
    232..412     +  LTR            5' LTR (truncated): truncated 5' long terminal repeat (LTR) from HIV-1
    459..584     +  misc_feature   HIV-1 Ψ: packaging signal of human immunodeficiency virus type 1
    568..931     +  CDS            HIV-1 gag (fragment): gag protein from human immunodeficiency virus 1; gag
   1077..1310    +  misc_feature   RRE: The Rev response element (RRE) of HIV-1 allows for Rev-dependent mRNA export from the nucleus to the cytoplasm.
   1687..1713    +  CDS            Rev (fragment): human immunodeficiency virus 1 (HIV-1) Rev protein; rev; enhances nuclear export of unspliced and incompletely spliced viral mRNAs
   1723..1840    +  misc_feature   cPPT/CTS: central polypurine tract and central termination sequence of HIV-1
   1909..2119    +  promoter       EF-1α core promoter: core promoter for human elongation factor EF-1α
   2342..6274    +  CDS            Sik3: SIK3_MOUSE - Also known as Kiaa0999, Qsk. Experimental evidence at protein level: Swiss-Prot protein existence level 1. Positive regulator of mTOR signaling that functions by triggering the degradation of DEPTOR, an mTOR inhibitor (By similarity). Required for chondrocyte hypertrophy during skeletogenesis (PubMed:22318228). Negatively regulates cAMP signaling pathway possibly by acting on CRTC2/TORC2 and CRTC3/TORC3 (By similarity). Prevents HDAC4 translocation to the nucleus (PubMed:22318228). From Mus musculus (Mouse).
   6341..6359    +  CDS            PuroR (fragment): puromycin N-acetyltransferase; pac from Streptomyces; confers resistance to puromycin
   6359..7150    +  CDS            neo: KKA2_KLEPN - Also known as kan, nptII. Experimental evidence at protein level: Swiss-Prot protein existence level 1. Resistance to kanamycin, neomycin, paromomycin, ribostamycin, butirosin and gentamicin B. From Klebsiella pneumoniae.
   7169..7757    +  misc_feature   WPRE: woodchuck hepatitis virus posttranscriptional regulatory element
   7808..7827    +  misc_feature   cPPT/CTS (fragment): central polypurine tract and central termination sequence of HIV-1
   7829..8062    +  LTR            3' LTR (ΔU3): self-inactivating 3' long terminal repeat (LTR) from HIV-1
   8140..8261    +  polyA_signal   SV40 poly(A) signal: SV40 polyadenylation signal
   8301..8436    +  rep_origin     SV40 ori: SV40 origin of replication
   8457..8475    -  promoter       T7 promoter: promoter for bacteriophage T7 RNA polymerase
   8483..8638    +  CDS            lacZα (fragment): LacZα fragment of β-galactosidase; lacZ fragment
   8643..9071    +  rep_origin     f1 ori (sequence partly withheld): f1 bacteriophage origin of replication; arrow indicates direction of (+) strand synthesis
   9124..9228    +  promoter       AmpR promoter: bla
   9229..10089   +  CDS            AmpR: β-lactamase; bla; confers resistance to ampicillin, carbenicillin, and related antibiotics
  10260..10848   +  rep_origin     ori: high-copy-number ColE1/pMB1/pBR322/pUC origin of replication
  11031..11123   +  CDS            lacI (fragment): lac repressor; lacI; The lac repressor binds to the lac operator to inhibit transcription in E. coli. This inhibition can be relieved by adding lactose or isopropyl-β-D-thiogalactopyranoside (IPTG).
  11136..11157   +  protein_bind   CAP binding site: CAP binding activates transcription in the presence of cAMP. E. coli catabolite activator protein
  11172..11202   +  promoter       lac promoter: promoter for the E. coli lac operon
  11206..11228   +  protein_bind   lac operator (fragment): The lac repressor binds to the lac operator to inhibit transcription in E. coli. This inhibition can be relieved by adding lactose or isopropyl-β-D-thiogalactopyranoside (IPTG). lac repressor encoded by lacI
  11271..11289   +  promoter       T3 promoter: promoter for bacteriophage T3 RNA polymerase
