[The description below was written by a language model from this plasmid's Addgene catalogue record and pLannotate feature annotations shown in this document.]
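Description:
LentiV_Neo_Sik3 is a lentiviral mammalian expression plasmid of about 11.3 kb that carries the mouse Sik3 cDNA (salt-inducible kinase 3) in the LentiV_Neo backbone. In bacteria it is maintained through a high-copy ColE1/pUC-type origin and selected with ampicillin via the β-lactamase gene. An f1 origin and remnants of a lac/T7/T3 cloning region are also present in the backbone. The viral portion has a third-generation, self-inactivating layout. An RSV promoter replaces the U3 region of a truncated HIV-1 5' LTR to drive genomic RNA production in packaging cells. This is followed by the Ψ packaging signal with a gag fragment, the Rev response element for Rev-dependent nuclear export, and the cPPT/CTS, which aids nuclear import of the reverse-transcribed genome. A ΔU3 3' LTR inactivates LTR promoter activity after integration. An SV40 polyadenylation signal and SV40 origin lie downstream.

The internal cassette uses the EFS promoter, annotated as the EF-1α core promoter, to express the Sik3 coding sequence of roughly 3.9 kb. The neomycin phosphotransferase gene lies a short distance downstream on the same strand, with no separate promoter annotated between the two. This suggests that kinase and marker are co-expressed from one transcript, although the record does not name the linking element. A very short puromycin-resistance fragment annotated at the junction appears to be a cloning remnant. A WPRE after neo enhances transcript stability and expression. Transduced cells are selected with G418. The construct is intended for stable Sik3 expression in mammalian cells, and it was deposited in connection with work on salt-inducible kinase inhibition in acute myeloid leukemia.
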