Addgene plasmid #119972: LentiV_Neo_Sik3
Purpose: Lentiviral expression plasmid of mouse Sik3 cDNA with neomycin resistance gene
Depositing lab: Christopher Vakoc. Depositing organization: Cold Spring Harbor Laboratory. Publication: Salt-Inducible Kinase inhibition suppresses acute myeloid leukemia progression in vivo. Tarumoto Y, Lin S, Wang J, Milazzo JP, Xu Y, Lu B, Yang Z, Wei Y, Polyanskaya S, Wunderlich M, Gray NS, Stegmaier K, Vakoc CR. Blood. 2019 Nov 1. pii: 422697. doi: 10.1182/blood.2019001576. PubMed 31697837.
Backbone
  Vector backbone: LentiV_Neo
  Backbone size w/o insert (bp): 7210
  Total vector size (bp): 11313
  Vector type: Mammalian Expression, Lentiviral
  Selectable markers: Neomycin (select with G418)
Growth in bacteria
  Bacterial resistance: Ampicillin, 100 μg/mL
  Growth temperature: 37°C
  Growth strain: NEB Stable
  Copy number: High Copy
Gene/Insert
  Gene/Insert name: Sik3
  Species: M. musculus (mouse)
  Insert size (bp): 4100
  Entrez Gene: Sik3 (a.k.a. 5730525O22Rik, 9030204A07Rik, Qsk, SIK-3, mKIAA0999)
  Promoter: EFS promoter
  Cloning method: Ligation Independent Cloning
  Sequencing primers: 5′ AACTGGGAAAGTGATGTCGTGTACTG; 3′ GAGAACCTGCGTGCAATCCATC
Terms and licenses: Academic/Nonprofit Terms; Industry Terms: Not Available to Industry
Depositor comments: Please visit https://www.biorxiv.org/content/10.1101/636969v1 for BioRxiv preprint
How to cite: LentiV_Neo_Sik3 was a gift from Christopher Vakoc (Addgene plasmid # 119972 ; http://n2t.net/addgene:119972 ; RRID:Addgene_119972)
